>Addgene plasmid #27875 | pUT1854-HQ858793 | depositor full sequence | sequence record 13149 | Author sequence
CAAATAATGATTTTATTTTGACTGATAGTGACCTGTTCGTTGCAACAAATTGATGAGCAATGCTTTTTTA
TAATGCCAACTTTGTACAAAAAAGCAGGCTCCGCGGCCGCCTTGTTTAACTTTAAGAAGGAGCCCTTCAC
CATGGGGAGGTCGCCGTGCTGCGAGAAGGCGCACACCAACAAGGGCGCGTGGACCAAGGAGGAGGACGAG
CGCCTGGTCGCGCACATCAGGGCGCACGGCGAGGGGTGCTGGCGCTCGCTGCCCAAGGCCGCCGGCCTCC
TGCGCTGCGGCAAGAGCTGCCGCCTCCGCTGGATCAACTACCTCCGCCCCGACCTCAAGCGCGGCAACTT
CACGGAGGAGGAGGACGAGCTCATCGTCAAGCTGCACAGCGTCCTCGGCAACAAGTGGTCCCTGATCGCC
GGAAGGCTGCCCGGCAGGACGGACAACGAGATCAAGAACTACTGGAACACGCACATCCGGAGGAAGCTGC
TGAGCAGGGGGATCGACCCGGTGACGCACCGCCCGGTCACGGAGCACCACGCGTCCAACATCACCATATC
GTTCGAGACGGAGGTGGCCGCCGCTGCCCGTGATGATAAGAAGGGCGCCGTCTTCCGGCTGGAGGAGGAG
GAGGAGCGCAACAAGGCGACGATGGTCGTCGGCCGCGACCGGCAGAGCCAGAGCCAGAGCCACAGCCACC
CCGCCGGCGAGTGGGGCCAGGGGAAGAGGCCGCTCAAGTGCCCCGACCTCAACCTGGACCTCTGCATCAG
CCCGCCGTGCCAGGAGGAGGAGGAGATGGAGGAGGCTGCGATGAGAGTGAGACCGGCGGTGAAGCGGGAG
GCCGGGCTCTGCTTCGGCTGCAGCCTGGGGCTCCCCAGGACCGCGGACTGCAAGTGCAGCAGCAGCAGCT
TCCTCGGGCTCAGGACCGCCATGCTCGACTTCAGAAGCCTCGAGATGAAAAAGGGTGGGCGCGCCGACCC
AGCTTTCTTGTACAAAGTTGGCATTATAAGAAAGCATTGCTTATCAATTTGTTGCAACGAACAGGTCACT
ATCAGTCAAAATAAAATCATTATTTGCCATCCAGCTGATATCCCCTATAGTGAGTCGTATTACATGGTCA
TAGCTGTTTCCTGGCAGCTCTGGCCCGTGTCTCAAAATCTCTGATGTTACATTGCACAAGATAAAAATAT
ATCATCATGAACAATAAAACTGTCTGCTTACATAAACAGTAATACAAGGGGTGTTATGAGCCATATTCAA
CGGGAAACGTCGAGGCCGCGATTAAATTCCAACATGGATGCTGATTTATATGGGTATAAATGGGCTCGCG
ATAATGTCGGGCAATCAGGTGCGACAATCTATCGCTTGTATGGGAAGCCCGATGCGCCAGAGTTGTTTCT
GAAACATGGCAAAGGTAGCGTTGCCAATGATGTTACAGATGAGATGGTCAGACTAAACTGGCTGACGGAA
TTTATGCCTCTTCCGACCATCAAGCATTTTATCCGTACTCCTGATGATGCATGGTTACTCACCACTGCGA
TCCCCGGAAAAACAGCATTCCAGGTATTAGAAGAATATCCTGATTCAGGTGAAAATATTGTTGATGCGCT
GGCAGTGTTCCTGCGCCGGTTGCATTCGATTCCTGTTTGTAATTGTCCTTTTAACAGCGATCGCGTATTT
CGTCTCGCTCAGGCGCAATCACGAATGAATAACGGTTTGGTTGATGCGAGTGATTTTGATGACGAGCGTA
ATGGCTGGCCTGTTGAACAAGTCTGGAAAGAAATGCATAAACTTTTGCCATTCTCACCGGATTCAGTCGT
CACTCATGGTGATTTCTCACTTGATAACCTTATTTTTGACGAGGGGAAATTAATAGGTTGTATTGATGTT
GGACGAGTCGGAATCGCAGACCGATACCAGGATCTTGCCATCCTATGGAACTGCCTCGGTGAGTTTTCTC
CTTCATTACAGAAACGGCTTTTTCAAAAATATGGTATTGATAATCCTGATATGAATAAATTGCAGTTTCA
TTTGATGCTCGATGAGTTTTTCTAATCAGAATTGGTTAATTGGTTGTAACACTGGCAGAGCATTACGCTG
ACTTGACGGGACGGCGCAAGCTCATGACCAAAATCCCTTAACGTGAGTTACGCGTCGTTCCACTGAGCGT
CAGACCCCGTAGAAAAGATCAAAGGATCTTCTTGAGATCCTTTTTTTCTGCGCGTAATCTGCTGCTTGCA
AACAAAAAAACCACCGCTACCAGCGGTGGTTTGTTTGCCGGATCAAGAGCTACCAACTCTTTTTCCGAAG
GTAACTGGCTTCAGCAGAGCGCAGATACCAAATACTGTCCTTCTAGTGTAGCCGTAGTTAGGCCACCACT
TCAAGAACTCTGTAGCACCGCCTACATACCTCGCTCTGCTAATCCTGTTACCAGTGGCTGCTGCCAGTGG
CGATAAGTCGTGTCTTACCGGGTTGGACTCAAGACGATAGTTACCGGATAAGGCGCAGCGGTCGGGCTGA
ACGGGGGGTTCGTGCACACAGCCCAGCTTGGAGCGAACGACCTACACCGAACTGAGATACCTACAGCGTG
AGCATTGAGAAAGCGCCACGCTTCCCGAAGGGAGAAAGGCGGACAGGTATCCGGTAAGCGGCAGGGTCGG
AACAGGAGAGCGCACGAGGGAGCTTCCAGGGGGAAACGCCTGGTATCTTTATAGTCCTGTCGGGTTTCGC
CACCTCTGACTTGAGCGTCGATTTTTGTGATGCTCGTCAGGGGGGCGGAGCCTATGGAAAAACGCCAGCA
ACGCGGCCTTTTTACGGTTCCTGGCCTTTTGCTGGCCTTTTGCTCACATGTTCTTTCCTGCGTTATCCCC
TGATTCTGTGGATAACCGTATTACCGCCTTTGAGTGAGCTGATACCGCTCGCCGCAGCCGAACGACCGAG
CGCAGCGAGTCAGTGAGCGAGGAAGCGGAAGAGCGCCCAATACGCAAACCGCCTCTCCCCGCGCGTTGGC
CGATTCATTAATGCAGCTGGCACGACAGGTTTCCCGACTGGAAAGCGGGCAGTGAGCGCAACGCAATTAA
TACGCGTACCGCTAGCCAGGAAGAGTTTGTAGAAACGCAAAAAGGCCATCCGTCAGGATGGCCTTCTGCT
TAGTTTGATGCCTGGCAGTTTATGGCGGGCGTCCTGCCCGCCACCCTCCGGGCCGTTGCTTCACAACGTT
CAAATCCGCTCCCGGCGGATTTGTCCTACTCAGGAGAGCGTTCACCGACAAACAACAGATAAAACGAAAG
GCCCAGTCTTCCGACTGAGCCTTTCGTTTTATTTGATGCCTGGCAGTTCCCTACTCTCGCGTTAACGCTA
GCATGGATGTTTTCCCAGTCACGACGTTGTAAAACGACGGCCAGTCTTAAGCTCGGGCCC
Features (pLannotate 1.2.2; 11 found; start..end, strand, type, name):
      1..100     +  protein_bind   attL1: mutant version of attL; recombination site for the Gateway® LR reaction LR Clonase™
    112..132     +  RBS            RBS: efficient ribosome binding site from bacteriophage T7 gene 10 (Olins and Rangwala, 1989)
    142..960     +  CDS            MYB4: EBIII_PETHY - Also known as EOBIII From Petunia hybrida (Petunia).
    977..1076    -  protein_bind   attL2: mutant version of attL; recombination site for the Gateway® LR reaction LR Clonase™
   1094..1112    -  promoter       T7 promoter: promoter for bacteriophage T7 RNA polymerase
   1246..2055    +  CDS            KanR: aminoglycoside phosphotransferase; aph(3')-Ia; confers resistance to kanamycin in bacteria or G418 (Geneticin®) in eukaryotes
   2202..2790    +  rep_origin     ori: high-copy-number ColE1/pMB1/pBR322/pUC origin of replication
   2973..3065    +  CDS            lacI (fragment): lac repressor; lacI; The lac repressor binds to the lac operator to inhibit transcription in E. coli. This inhibition can be relieved by adding lactose or isopropyl-β-D-thiogalactopyranoside (IPTG).
   3120..3147    -  terminator     rrnB T2 terminator: transcription terminator T2 from the E. coli rrnB gene
   3279..3322    +  terminator     rrnB T1 terminator: Escherichia coli rrnB; transcription terminator T1 from the E. coli rrnB gene
   3369..3405    -  CDS            lacZα (fragment): LacZα fragment of β-galactosidase; lacZ fragment
