[The description below was written by a language model from this plasmid's Addgene catalogue record and pLannotate feature annotations shown in this document.]
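Description:
pUT1854-HQ858793 is a Gateway entry clone built in the Invitrogen pENTR/SD backbone and carrying the coding sequence of a maize (Zea mays) MYB-family transcription factor. It belongs to the Maize TFome, a collection of transcription factor open reading frames assembled for functional genomics. The 819 bp insert was PCR-amplified from a full-length cDNA template and retains its native stop codon, so the clone suits native or N-terminally tagged expression rather than C-terminal fusions. The full plasmid is 3,420 nt. It is maintained in E. coli under kanamycin selection, conferred by the aph(3')-Ia aminoglycoside phosphotransferase gene. Replication relies on a ColE1/pUC-type origin; the automated annotation calls this origin high-copy, whereas the catalogue entry lists the plasmid as low copy.

The ORF lies between attL1 and attL2, the recombination sites that allow LR Clonase-mediated transfer into any attR-containing destination vector for expression in plants, yeast, bacteria or other systems. Immediately upstream of the coding sequence, inside the att-flanked region, is the bacteriophage T7 gene 10 ribosome binding site characteristic of the SD version of pENTR, which supports translation in bacterial destination vectors. The entry clone has no promoter positioned to drive the insert; the only T7 promoter sits outside attL2 and points back toward it. The rrnB T1 and T2 terminators upstream of attL1 shield the cassette from read-through transcription. The annotation tool labels the ORF by similarity to a petunia MYB protein (EOBIII), which reflects homology only, since the record gives maize as the source. The short lacI and lacZα fragments are backbone remnants.
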