Addgene plasmid #27875: pUT1854-HQ858793
Depositing lab: John Gray & Erich Grotewold. Depositing organization: University of Toledo. Publication: The Maize TFome--development of a transcription factor open reading frame collection for functional genomics. Burdo B, Gray J, Goetting-Minesky MP, Wittler B, Hunt M, Li T, Velliquette D, Thomas J, Gentzel I, dos Santos Brito M, Mejia-Guerra MK, Connolly LN, Qaisi D, Li W, Casas MI, Doseff AI, Grotewold E. Plant J. 2014 Oct;80(2):356-66. doi: 10.1111/tpj.12623. Epub 2014 Aug 26. PubMed 25053252.
Backbone
  Vector backbone: pENTR/SD
  Backbone manufacturer: Invitrogen
  Backbone size w/o insert (bp): 2601
  Vector type: Entry vector
Growth in bacteria
  Bacterial resistance: Kanamycin, 50 μg/mL
  Growth temperature: 37°C
  Growth strain: DH5alpha
  Growth instructions: E. coli TOP10
  Copy number: Low Copy
Gene/Insert
  Gene/Insert name: MYB transcription factor from EB640531
  Species: Zea mays
  Insert size (bp): 819
  GenBank ID: HQ858793
  Cloning method: Restriction Enzyme
  Sequencing primers: 5′ M13 For; 3′ M13 Rev
Terms and licenses: Academic/Nonprofit Terms; Industry Terms: Not Available to Industry
Depositor comments: This CDS was amplified using PCR from a full length cDNA template from the Maize Full-length cDNA Project (www.maizecdna.org) and the PCR product included the stop codon. The PCR product was cloned into a Gateway pENTR/SD vector. Further information on this gene may be obtained at www.grassius.org using the GenBank number. (The second half of the plasmid name is the GenBank Number for the sequence of the insert)
How to cite: pUT1854-HQ858793 was a gift from John Gray & Erich Grotewold (Addgene plasmid # 27875 ; http://n2t.net/addgene:27875 ; RRID:Addgene_27875)
