>Addgene plasmid #27875 | pUT1854-HQ858793 | addgene partial sequence | sequence record 34165 | 27875 with M13pUC-fwd
CCAATAATGATTTTATTTTGACTGATAGTGACCTGTTCGTTGCAACAAATTGATGAGCAATGCTTTTTTA
TAATGCCAACTTTGTACAAAAAAGCAGGCTCCGCGGCCGCCTTGTTTAACTTTAAGAAGGAGCCCTTCAC
CATGGGGAGGTCGCCGTGCTGCGAGAAGGCGCACACCAACAAGGGCGCGTGGACCAAGGAGGAGGACGAG
CGCCTGGTCGCGCACATCAGGGCGCACGGCGAGGGGTGCTGGCGCTCGCTGCCCAAGGCCGCCGGCCTCC
TGCGCTGCGGCAAGAGCTGCCGCCTCCGCTGGATCAACTACCTCCGCCCCGACCTCAAGCGCGGCAACTT
CACGGAGGAGGAGGACGAGCTCATCGTCAAGCTGCACAGCGTCCTCGGCAACAAGTGGTCCCTGATCGCC
GGAAGGCTGCCCGGCAGGACGGACAACGAGATCAAGAACTACTGGAACACGCACATCCGGAGGAAGCTGC
TGAGCAGGGGGATCGACCCGGTGACGCACCGCCCGGTCACGGAGCACCACGCGTCCAACATCACCATATC
GTTCGAGACGGAGGTGGCCGCCGCTGCCCGTGATGATAAGAAGGGCGCCGTCTTCCGGCTGGAGGAGGAG
GAGGAGCGCAACAAGGCGACGATGGTCGTCGGCCGCGACCGGCAGAGCCAGAGCCAGAGCCACAGCCACC
CCGCCGGCGAGTGGGGCCAGGGGAAGAGGCCGCTCAA
